Addgene plasmid #172434: LV-PGK-Cre-EFS-mScarletSIIN
Purpose: Lentivirus, expresses Cre recombinase and mScarlet-SIINFEKL
Depositing lab: Tyler Jacks. Depositing organization: Massachusetts Institute of Technology. Publication: The CD155/TIGIT axis promotes and maintains immune evasion in neoantigen-expressing pancreatic cancer. Freed-Pastor WA, Lambert LJ, Ely ZA, Pattada NB, Bhutkar A, Eng G, Mercer KL, Garcia AP, Lin L, Rideout WM 3rd, Hwang WL, Schenkel JM, Jaeger AM, Bronson RT, Westcott PMK, Hether TD, Divakar P, Reeves JW, Deshpande V, Delorey T, Phillips D, Yilmaz OH, Regev A, Jacks T. Cancer Cell. 2021 Oct 11;39(10):1342-1360.e14. doi: 10.1016/j.ccell.2021.07.007. Epub 2021 Aug 5. PubMed 34358448.
Backbone
  Vector backbone: Lentivirus
  Vector type: Lentiviral
Growth in bacteria
  Bacterial resistance: Ampicillin, 100 μg/mL
  Growth temperature: 37°C
  Growth strain: NEB Stable
  Copy number: Unknown
Gene/Insert 1
  Gene/Insert name: Cre
Gene/Insert 2
  Gene/Insert name: mScarlet-SIINFEKL(OVA257-264)+Ova 323-339
Terms and licenses: Academic/Nonprofit Terms; Industry Terms: Not Available to Industry
How to cite: LV-PGK-Cre-EFS-mScarletSIIN was a gift from Tyler Jacks (Addgene plasmid # 172434 ; http://n2t.net/addgene:172434 ; RRID:Addgene_172434)
