[The description below was written by a language model from this plasmid's Addgene catalogue record and pLannotate feature annotations shown in this document.]
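Description:
LV-PGK-Cre-EFS-mScarletSIIN is a 10.3 kb HIV-1-based lentiviral transfer plasmid that delivers two independent expression cassettes, one for Cre recombinase and one for a fluorescent model neoantigen. The viral genome is transcribed in packaging cells from a CMV enhancer/promoter fused to a truncated 5' LTR. It carries the Ψ packaging signal with a partial gag sequence, the Rev response element for Rev-dependent nuclear export, and the cPPT/CTS. It ends in a ΔU3 self-inactivating 3' LTR, so the integrated provirus lacks LTR promoter activity, and this is followed by a bGH polyadenylation signal. In bacteria the plasmid replicates from a high-copy ColE1/pUC-type origin and is selected with ampicillin (AmpR). The backbone outside the LTRs also contains an f1 origin and an SV40/EM7-driven BleoR (Zeocin resistance) cassette, which would not be transferred with the virus.

Within the provirus, the mouse PGK promoter drives Cre, which recombines loxP sites in transduced cells. Downstream, the EF-1α core (EFS) promoter drives mScarlet, a red fluorescent protein, fused at its C-terminus to chicken ovalbumin-derived sequences. According to the insert name, these comprise the CD8+ T cell epitope SIINFEKL (OVA 257-264) and the OVA 323-339 peptide, generally known as a CD4+ T cell epitope. A WPRE after this cassette enhances transcript expression.

The design lets a single infection trigger Cre-dependent allele recombination while marking the same cells with red fluorescence and defined T cell antigens. The associated publication concerns immune evasion in neoantigen-expressing pancreatic cancer, which is consistent with use in Cre-driven tumour models, although the record does not specify the target alleles or animals.
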