Features (pLannotate 1.2.2; 34 found; start..end, strand, type, name):
     31..83      -  misc_feature   bom (fragment): basis of mobility region from pBR322
    238..617     +  enhancer       CMV enhancer: human cytomegalovirus immediate early enhancer
    618..817     +  promoter       CMV promoter: human cytomegalovirus (CMV) immediate early promoter
    835..1015    +  LTR            5' LTR (truncated): truncated 5' long terminal repeat (LTR) from HIV-1
   1062..1187    +  misc_feature   HIV-1 Ψ: packaging signal of human immunodeficiency virus type 1
   1171..1534    +  CDS            HIV-1 gag (fragment): gag protein from human immunodeficiency virus 1; gag
   1680..1913    +  misc_feature   RRE: The Rev response element (RRE) of HIV-1 allows for Rev-dependent mRNA export from the nucleus to the cytoplasm.
   2290..2390    +  CDS            Rev (fragment): human immunodeficiency virus 1 (HIV-1) Rev protein; rev; enhances nuclear export of unspliced and incompletely spliced viral mRNAs
   2440..2557    +  misc_feature   cPPT/CTS: central polypurine tract and central termination sequence of HIV-1
   2638..3137    +  promoter       PGK promoter: mouse phosphoglycerate kinase 1 promoter
   3196..4225    +  CDS            Cre (fragment): site-specific recombinase Cre is a site-specific recombinase from bacteriophage P1. Recombination occurs at loxP sequences.
   4282..4493    +  promoter       EF-1α core promoter: core promoter for human elongation factor EF-1α
   4544..5239    +  CDS            mScarlet: mScarlet is a basic (constitutively fluorescent) red fluorescent protein published in 2016, derived from synthetic construct. It has moderate acid sensitivity.
   5240..5314    +  CDS            ovalbumin (fragment): chicken ovalbumin
   5327..5350    +  CDS            OVA peptide: antigenic CD8+ T cell epitope from chicken ovalbumin
   5416..5439    +  misc_feature   MCS (fragment): pBluescript multiple cloning site
   5439..6027    +  misc_feature   WPRE: woodchuck hepatitis virus posttranscriptional regulatory element
   6078..6097    +  misc_feature   cPPT/CTS (fragment): central polypurine tract and central termination sequence of HIV-1
   6099..6332    +  LTR            3' LTR (ΔU3): self-inactivating 3' long terminal repeat (LTR) from HIV-1
   6364..6588    +  polyA_signal   bGH poly(A) signal: bovine growth hormone polyadenylation signal
   6592..6613    +  promoter       SV40 promoter (fragment): SV40 enhancer and early promoter
   6634..7062    +  rep_origin     f1 ori (sequence partly withheld): f1 bacteriophage origin of replication; arrow indicates direction of (+) strand synthesis
   7076..7405    +  promoter       SV40 promoter: SV40 enhancer and early promoter
   7453..7500    +  promoter       EM7 promoter: synthetic bacterial promoter&nbsp
   7519..7893    +  CDS            BleoR: antibiotic-binding protein; Sh ble from Streptoalloteichus hindustanus; confers resistance to bleomycin, phleomycin, and Zeocin™
   7903..8028    +  CDS            ble (fragment): BLE_KLEPN - Experimental evidence at protein level: Swiss-Prot protein existence level 1. Binding protein with a strong affinity to the bleomycin family of antibiotics. Binds to CL990; an antimitotic-antibiotic compound. From Klebsiella pneumoniae.
   8023..8144    +  polyA_signal   SV40 poly(A) signal: SV40 polyadenylation signal
   8217..8233    -  protein_bind   lac operator: The lac repressor binds to the lac operator to inhibit transcription in E. coli. This inhibition can be relieved by adding lactose or isopropyl-β-D-thiogalactopyranoside (IPTG). lac repressor encoded by lacI
   8241..8271    -  promoter       lac promoter: promoter for the E. coli lac operon
   8286..8307    -  protein_bind   CAP binding site: CAP binding activates transcription in the presence of cAMP. E. coli catabolite activator protein
   8320..8412    -  CDS            lacI (fragment): lac repressor; lacI; The lac repressor binds to the lac operator to inhibit transcription in E. coli. This inhibition can be relieved by adding lactose or isopropyl-β-D-thiogalactopyranoside (IPTG).
   8595..9183    -  rep_origin     ori: high-copy-number ColE1/pMB1/pBR322/pUC origin of replication
   9354..10214   -  CDS            AmpR: β-lactamase; bla; confers resistance to ampicillin, carbenicillin, and related antibiotics
  10215..10319   -  promoter       AmpR promoter: bla
>Addgene plasmid #172434 | LV-PGK-Cre-EFS-mScarletSIIN | addgene full sequence | sequence record 384397 | Addgene NGS Result
GTCGACGGATCGGGAGATCTCCCGATCCCCTATGGTGCACTCTCAGTACAATCTGCTCTGATGCCGCATA
GTTAAGCCAGTATCTGCTCCCTGCTTGTGTGTTGGAGGTCGCTGAGTAGTGCGCGAGCAAAATTTAAGCT
ACAACAAGGCAAGGCTTGACCGACAATTGCATGAAGAATCTGCTTAGGGTTAGGCGTTTTGCGCTGCTTC
GCGATGTACGGGCCAGATATACGCGTTGACATTGATTATTGACTAGTTATTAATAGTAATCAATTACGGG
GTCATTAGTTCATAGCCCATATATGGAGTTCCGCGTTACATAACTTACGGTAAATGGCCCGCCTGGCTGA
CCGCCCAACGACCCCCGCCCATTGACGTCAATAATGACGTATGTTCCCATAGTAACGCCAATAGGGACTT
TCCATTGACGTCAATGGGTGGAGTATTTACGGTAAACTGCCCACTTGGCAGTACATCAAGTGTATCATAT
GCCAAGTACGCCCCCTATTGACGTCAATGACGGTAAATGGCCCGCCTGGCATTATGCCCAGTACATGACC
TTATGGGACTTTCCTACTTGGCAGTACATCTACGTATTAGTCATCGCTATTACCATGGTGATGCGGTTTT
GGCAGTACATCAATGGGCGTGGATAGCGGTTTGACTCACGGGGATTTCCAAGTCTCCACCCCATTGACGT
CAATGGGAGTTTGTTTTGGCACCAAAATCAACGGGACTTTCCAAAATGTCGTAACAACTCCGCCCCATTG
ACGCAAATGGGCGGTAGGCGTGTACGGTGGGAGGTCTATATAAGCAGCGCGTTTTGCCTGTACTGGGTCT
CTCTGGTTAGACCAGATCTGAGCCTGGGAGCTCTCTGGCTAACTAGGGAACCCACTGCTTAAGCCTCAAT
AAAGCTTGCCTTGAGTGCTTCAAGTAGTGTGTGCCCGTCTGTTGTGTGACTCTGGTAACTAGAGATCCCT
CAGACCCTTTTAGTCAGTGTGGAAAATCTCTAGCAGTGGCGCCCGAACAGGGACTTGAAAGCGAAAGGGA
AACCAGAGGAGCTCTCTCGACGCAGGACTCGGCTTGCTGAAGCGCGCACGGCAAGAGGCGAGGGGCGGCG
ACTGGTGAGTACGCCAAAAATTTTGACTAGCGGAGGCTAGAAGGAGAGAGATGGGTGCGAGAGCGTCAGT
ATTAAGCGGGGGAGAATTAGATCGCGATGGGAAAAAATTCGGTTAAGGCCAGGGGGAAAGAAAAAATATA
AATTAAAACATATAGTATGGGCAAGCAGGGAGCTAGAACGATTCGCAGTTAATCCTGGCCTGTTAGAAAC
ATCAGAAGGCTGTAGACAAATACTGGGACAGCTACAACCATCCCTTCAGACAGGATCAGAAGAACTTAGA
TCATTATATAATACAGTAGCAACCCTCTATTGTGTGCATCAAAGGATAGAGATAAAAGACACCAAGGAAG
CTTTAGACAAGATAGAGGAAGAGCAAAACAAAAGTAAGACCACCGCACAGCAAGCGGCCGCTGATCTTCA
GACCTGGAGGAGGAGATATGAGGGACAATTGGAGAAGTGAATTATATAAATATAAAGTAGTAAAAATTGA
ACCATTAGGAGTAGCACCCACCAAGGCAAAGAGAAGAGTGGTGCAGAGAGAAAAAAGAGCAGTGGGAATA
GGAGCTTTGTTCCTTGGGTTCTTGGGAGCAGCAGGAAGCACTATGGGCGCAGCGTCAATGACGCTGACGG
TACAGGCCAGACAATTATTGTCTGGTATAGTGCAGCAGCAGAACAATTTGCTGAGGGCTATTGAGGCGCA
ACAGCATCTGTTGCAACTCACAGTCTGGGGCATCAAGCAGCTCCAGGCAAGAATCCTGGCTGTGGAAAGA
TACCTAAAGGATCAACAGCTCCTGGGGATTTGGGGTTGCTCTGGAAAACTCATTTGCACCACTGCTGTGC
CTTGGAATGCTAGTTGGAGTAATAAATCTCTGGAACAGATTTGGAATCACACGACCTGGATGGAGTGGGA
CAGAGAAATTAACAATTACACAAGCTTAATACACTCCTTAATTGAAGAATCGCAAAACCAGCAAGAAAAG
AATGAACAAGAATTATTGGAATTAGATAAATGGGCAAGTTTGTGGAATTGGTTTAACATAACAAATTGGC
TGTGGTATATAAAATTATTCATAATGATAGTAGGAGGCTTGGTAGGTTTAAGAATAGTTTTTGCTGTACT
TTCTATAGTGAATAGAGTTAGGCAGGGATATTCACCATTATCGTTTCAGACCCACCTCCCAACCCCGAGG
GGACCCGACAGGCCCGAAGGAATAGAAGAAGAAGGTGGAGAGAGAGACAGAGACAGATCCATTCGATTAG
TGAACGGATCGGCACTGCGTGCGCCAATTCTGCAGACAAATGGCAGTATTCATCCACAATTTTAAAAGAA
AAGGGGGGATTGGGGGGTACAGTGCAGGGGAAAGAATAGTAGACATAATAGCAACAGACATACAAACTAA
AGAATTACAAAAACAAATTACAAAAATTCAAAATTTTCGGGTTTATTACAGGGACAGCAGAGATCCAGTT
TGGTTAATTAAGGTACCGATCAGTGTGAGGGAGTGTAAAGCTGGTTTGGGTAGGGGAGGCGCTTTTCCCA
AGGCAGTCTGGAGCATGCGCTTTAGCAGCCCCGCTGGGCACTTGGCGCTACACAAGTGGCCTCTGGCCTC
GCACACATTCCACATCCACCGGTAGGCGCCAACCGGCTCCGTTCTTTGGTGGCCCCTTCGCGCCACCTTC
TACTCCTCCCCTAGTCAGGAAGTTCCCCCCCGCCCCGCAGCTCGCGTCGTGCAGGACGTGACAAATGGAA
GTAGCACGTGTCACTAGTCTCGTGCAGATGGACAGCACCGCTGAGCAATGGAAGCGGGTAGGCCTTTGGG
GCAGCGGCCAATAGCAGCTTTGCTCCTTCGCTTTCTGGGCTCAGAGGCTGGGAAGGGGTGGGTCCGGGGG
CGGGCTCAGGGGCGGGCTCAGGGGCGGTGCGGGCGCCCGAAGGTCCTCCGGAGGCCCGGCATTCTGCACG
CTTCAAAAGCGCACGTCTGCCGCGCTGTTCTCCTCTTCCTCATCTCCGGGCCTTTCGCTAACTCGAACGC
TAGCTGTGCGATCGTTTGCCACCATGCCCAAGAAGAAGAGGAAGGTGTCCAATTTACTGACCGTACACCA
AAATTTGCCTGCATTACCGGTCGATGCAACGAGTGATGAGGTTCGCAAGAACCTGATGGACATGTTCAGG
GATCGCCAGGCGTTTTCTGAGCATACCTGGAAAATGCTTCTGTCCGTTTGCCGGTCGTGGGCGGCATGGT
GCAAGTTGAATAACCGGAAATGGTTTCCCGCAGAACCTGAAGATGTTCGCGATTATCTTCTATATCTTCA
GGCGCGCGGTCTGGCAGTAAAAACTATCCAGCAACATTTGGGCCAGCTAAACATGCTTCATCGTCGGTCC
GGGCTGCCACGACCAAGTGACAGCAATGCTGTTTCACTGGTTATGCGGCGGATCCGAAAAGAAAACGTTG
ATGCCGGTGAACGTGCAAAACAGGCTCTAGCGTTCGAACGCACTGATTTCGACCAGGTTCGTTCACTCAT
GGAAAATAGCGATCGCTGCCAGGATATACGTAATCTGGCATTTCTGGGGATTGCTTATAACACCCTGTTA
CGTATAGCCGAAATTGCCAGGATCAGGGTTAAAGATATCTCACGTACTGACGGTGGGAGAATGTTAATCC
ATATTGGCAGAACGAAAACGCTGGTTAGCACCGCAGGTGTAGAGAAGGCACTTAGCCTGGGGGTAACTAA
ACTGGTCGAGCGATGGATTTCCGTCTCTGGTGTAGCTGATGATCCGAATAACTACCTGTTTTGCCGGGTC
AGAAAAAATGGTGTTGCCGCGCCATCTGCCACCAGCCAGCTATCAACTCGCGCCCTGGAAGGGATTTTTG
AAGCAACTCATCGATTGATTTACGGCGCTAAGGATGACTCTGGTCAGAGATACCTGGCCTGGTCTGGACA
CAGTGCCCGTGTCGGAGCCGCGCGAGATATGGCCCGCGCTGGAGTTTCAATACCGGAGATCATGCAAGCT
GGTGGCTGGACCAATGTAAATATTGTCATGAACTATATCCGTAACCTGGATAGTGAAACAGGGGCAATGG
TGCGCCTGCTGGAAGATGGCGATTAAAAACCGCTGTTCCTAGGAATCCCGAGGCCTTCGAGTGGCTCCGG
TGCCCGTCAGTGGGCAGAGCGCACATCGCCCACAGTCCCCGAGAAGTTGGGGGGAGGGGTCGGCAATTGA
ACCGGTGCCTAGAGAAGGTGGCGCGGGGTAAACTGGGAAAGTGATGTCGTGTACTGGCTCCGCCTTTTTC
CCGAGGGTGGGGGAGAACCGTATATAAGTGCAGTAGTCGCCGTGAACGTTCTTTTTCGCAACGGGTTTGC
CGCCAGAACACAGGTGTCGTGACGCGGGACCCGACATTAGCGCTACAGCTTAAGCGGGCCACCATGGTGA
GCAAGGGCGAGGCAGTGATCAAGGAGTTCATGCGGTTCAAGGTGCACATGGAGGGCTCCATGAACGGCCA
CGAGTTCGAGATCGAGGGCGAGGGCGAGGGCCGCCCCTACGAGGGCACCCAGACCGCCAAGCTGAAGGTG
ACCAAGGGTGGCCCCCTGCCCTTCTCCTGGGACATCCTGTCCCCTCAGTTCATGTACGGCTCCAGGGCCT
TCACCAAGCACCCCGCCGACATCCCCGACTACTATAAGCAGTCCTTCCCCGAGGGCTTCAAGTGGGAGCG
CGTGATGAACTTCGAGGACGGCGGCGCCGTGACCGTGACCCAGGACACCTCCCTGGAGGACGGCACCCTG
ATCTACAAGGTGAAGCTCCGCGGCACCAACTTCCCTCCTGACGGCCCCGTAATGCAGAAGAAGACAATGG
GCTGGGAAGCGTCCACCGAGCGGTTGTACCCCGAGGACGGCGTGCTGAAGGGCGACATTAAGATGGCCCT
GCGCCTGAAGGACGGCGGCCGCTACCTGGCGGACTTCAAGACCACCTACAAGGCCAAGAAGCCCGTGCAG
ATGCCCGGCGCCTACAACGTCGACCGCAAGTTGGACATCACCTCCCACAACGAGGACTACACCGTGGTGG
AACAGTACGAACGCTCCGAGGGCCGCCACTCCACCGGCGGCATGGACGAGCTGTACAAGGAGAGCCTGAA
GATATCTCAAGCTGTCCATGCAGCACATGCAGAAATCAATGAAGCAGGCAGAGAGGTGGTAGGGGAGCAG
CTCGAGAGTATAATCAACTTTGAAAAACTGTAAAAACGTTGTTGTTTGGGGTTGAATTACTCTACATGTT
TAAGGGTTCCGGTTCCACTAGGTACAATTCGATATCAAGCTTATCGATAATCAACCTCTGGATTACAAAA
TTTGTGAAAGATTGACTGGTATTCTTAACTATGTTGCTCCTTTTACGCTATGTGGATACGCTGCTTTAAT
GCCTTTGTATCATGCTATTGCTTCCCGTATGGCTTTCATTTTCTCCTCCTTGTATAAATCCTGGTTGCTG
TCTCTTTATGAGGAGTTGTGGCCCGTTGTCAGGCAACGTGGCGTGGTGTGCACTGTGTTTGCTGACGCAA
CCCCCACTGGTTGGGGCATTGCCACCACCTGTCAGCTCCTTTCCGGGACTTTCGCTTTCCCCCTCCCTAT
TGCCACGGCGGAACTCATCGCCGCCTGCCTTGCCCGCTGCTGGACAGGGGCTCGGCTGTTGGGCACTGAC
AATTCCGTGGTGTTGTCGGGGAAATCATCGTCCTTTCCTTGGCTGCTCGCCTGTGTTGCCACCTGGATTC
TGCGCGGGACGTCCTTCTGCTACGTCCCTTCGGCCCTCAATCCAGCGGACCTTCCTTCCCGCGGCCTGCT
GCCGGCTCTGCGGCCTCTTCCGCGTCTTCGCCTTCGCCCTCAGACGAGTCGGATCTCCCTTTGGGCCGCC
TCCCCGCGTCGACTTTAAGACCAATGACTTACAAGGCAGCTGTAGATCTTAGCCACTTTTTAAAAGAAAA
GGGGGGACTGGAAGGGCTAATTCACTCCCAACGAAGACAAGATCTGCTTTTTGCTTGTACTGGGTCTCTC
TGGTTAGACCAGATCTGAGCCTGGGAGCTCTCTGGCTAACTAGGGAACCCACTGCTTAAGCCTCAATAAA
GCTTGCCTTGAGTGCTTCAAGTAGTGTGTGCCCGTCTGTTGTGTGACTCTGGTAACTAGAGATCCCTCAG
ACCCTTTTAGTCAGTGTGGAAAATCTCTAGCAGGGCCCGGCGAAACCCGCTGATCAGCCTCGACTGTGCC
TTCTAGTTGCCAGCCATCTGTTGTTTGCCCCTCCCCCGTGCCTTCCTTGACCCTGGAAGGTGCCACTCCC
ACTGTCCTTTCCTAATAAAATGAGGAAATTGCATCGCATTGTCTGAGTAGGTGTCATTCTATTCTGGGGG
GTGGGGTGGGGCAGGACAGCAAGGGGGAGGATTGGGAAGACAATAGCAGGCATGCTGGGGATGCGGTGGG
CTCTATGGCTTCTGAGGCGGAAAGAACCAGCTGGGGCTCTAGGGGGTATCCCC
[124 nt withheld, positions 6634-6757]
C
[91 nt withheld, positions 6759-6849]
A
[49 nt withheld, positions 6851-6899]
CCTTTGACGTTGGAGTCCACGTTCTTT
[37 nt withheld, positions 6927-6963]
ACCCTATCTCGGTCTATTCTTTTGATTTATAAGGGATTTTGCCGATTTCGGCCTATTGGTTAAAAAATGA
GCTGATTTAACAAAAATTTAACGCGAATTAATTCTGTGGAATGTGTGTCAGTTAGGGTGTGGAAAGTCCC
CAGGCTCCCCAGCAGGCAGAAGTATGCAAAGCATGCATCTCAATTAGTCAGCAACCAGGTGTGGAAAGTC
CCCAGGCTCCCCAGCAGGCAGAAGTATGCAAAGCATGCATCTCAATTAGTCAGCAACCATAGTCCCGCCC
CTAACTCCGCCCATCCCGCCCCTAACTCCGCCCAGTTCCGCCCATTCTCCGCCCCATGGCTGACTAATTT
TTTTTATTTATGCAGAGGCCGAGGCCGCCTCTGCCTCTGAGCTATTCCAGAAGTAGTGAGGAGGCTTTTT
TGGAGGCCTAGGCTTTTGCAAAAAGCTCCCGGGAGCTTGTATATCCATTTTCGGATCTGATCAGCACGTG
TTGACAATTAATCATCGGCATAGTATATCGGCATAGTATAATACGACAAGGTGAGGAACTAAACCATGGC
CAAGTTGACCAGTGCCGTTCCGGTGCTCACCGCGCGCGACGTCGCCGGAGCGGTCGAGTTCTGGACCGAC
CGGCTCGGGTTCTCCCGGGACTTCGTGGAGGACGACTTCGCCGGTGTGGTCCGGGACGACGTGACCCTGT
TCATCAGCGCGGTCCAGGACCAGGTGGTGCCGGACAACACCCTGGCCTGGGTGTGGGTGCGCGGCCTGGA
CGAGCTGTACGCCGAGTGGTCGGAGGTCGTGTCCACGAACTTCCGGGACGCCTCCGGGCCGGCCATGACC
GAGATCGGCGAGCAGCCGTGGGGGCGGGAGTTCGCCCTGCGCGACCCGGCCGGCAACTGCGTGCACTTCG
TGGCCGAGGAGCAGGACTGACACGTGCTACGAGATTTCGATTCCACCGCCGCCTTCTATGAAAGGTTGGG
CTTCGGAATCGTTTTCCGGGACGCCGGCTGGATGATCCTCCAGCGCGGGGATCTCATGCTGGAGTTCTTC
GCCCACCCCAACTTGTTTATTGCAGCTTATAATGGTTACAAATAAAGCAATAGCATCACAAATTTCACAA
ATAAAGCATTTTTTTCACTGCATTCTAGTTGTGGTTTGTCCAAACTCATCAATGTATCTTATCATGTCTG
TATACCGTCGACCTCTAGCTAGAGCTTGGCGTAATCATGGTCATAGCTGTTTCCTGTGTGAAATTGTTAT
CCGCTCACAATTCCACACAACATACGAGCCGGAAGCATAAAGTGTAAAGCCTGGGGTGCCTAATGAGTGA
GCTAACTCACATTAATTGCGTTGCGCTCACTGCCCGCTTTCCAGTCGGGAAACCTGTCGTGCCAGCTGCA
TTAATGAATCGGCCAACGCGCGGGGAGAGGCGGTTTGCGTATTGGGCGCTCTTCCGCTTCCTCGCTCACT
GACTCGCTGCGCTCGGTCGTTCGGCTGCGGCGAGCGGTATCAGCTCACTCAAAGGCGGTAATACGGTTAT
CCACAGAATCAGGGGATAACGCAGGAAAGAACATGTGAGCAAAAGGCCAGCAAAAGGCCAGGAACCGTAA
AAAGGCCGCGTTGCTGGCGTTTTTCCATAGGCTCCGCCCCCCTGACGAGCATCACAAAAATCGACGCTCA
AGTCAGAGGTGGCGAAACCCGACAGGACTATAAAGATACCAGGCGTTTCCCCCTGGAAGCTCCCTCGTGC
GCTCTCCTGTTCCGACCCTGCCGCTTACCGGATACCTGTCCGCCTTTCTCCCTTCGGGAAGCGTGGCGCT
TTCTCATAGCTCACGCTGTAGGTATCTCAGTTCGGTGTAGGTCGTTCGCTCCAAGCTGGGCTGTGTGCAC
GAACCCCCCGTTCAGCCCGACCGCTGCGCCTTATCCGGTAACTATCGTCTTGAGTCCAACCCGGTAAGAC
ACGACTTATCGCCACTGGCAGCAGCCACTGGTAACAGGATTAGCAGAGCGAGGTATGTAGGCGGTGCTAC
AGAGTTCTTGAAGTGGTGGCCTAACTACGGCTACACTAGAAGAACAGTATTTGGTATCTGCGCTCTGCTG
AAGCCAGTTACCTTCGGAAAAAGAGTTGGTAGCTCTTGATCCGGCAAACAAACCACCGCTGGTAGCGGTG
GTTTTTTTGTTTGCAAGCAGCAGATTACGCGCAGAAAAAAAGGATCTCAAGAAGATCCTTTGATCTTTTC
TACGGGGTCTGACGCTCAGTGGAACGAAAACTCACGTTAAGGGATTTTGGTCATGAGATTATCAAAAAGG
ATCTTCACCTAGATCCTTTTAAATTAAAAATGAAGTTTTAAATCAATCTAAAGTATATATGAGTAAACTT
GGTCTGACAGTTACCAATGCTTAATCAGTGAGGCACCTATCTCAGCGATCTGTCTATTTCGTTCATCCAT
AGTTGCCTGACTCCCCGTCGTGTAGATAACTACGATACGGGAGGGCTTACCATCTGGCCCCAGTGCTGCA
ATGATACCGCGAGACCCACGCTCACCGGCTCCAGATTTATCAGCAATAAACCAGCCAGCCGGAAGGGCCG
AGCGCAGAAGTGGTCCTGCAACTTTATCCGCCTCCATCCAGTCTATTAATTGTTGCCGGGAAGCTAGAGT
AAGTAGTTCGCCAGTTAATAGTTTGCGCAACGTTGTTGCCATTGCTACAGGCATCGTGGTGTCACGCTCG
TCGTTTGGTATGGCTTCATTCAGCTCCGGTTCCCAACGATCAAGGCGAGTTACATGATCCCCCATGTTGT
GCAAAAAAGCGGTTAGCTCCTTCGGTCCTCCGATCGTTGTCAGAAGTAAGTTGGCCGCAGTGTTATCACT
CATGGTTATGGCAGCACTGCATAATTCTCTTACTGTCATGCCATCCGTAAGATGCTTTTCTGTGACTGGT
GAGTACTCAACCAAGTCATTCTGAGAATAGTGTATGCGGCGACCGAGTTGCTCTTGCCCGGCGTCAATAC
GGGATAATACCGCGCCACATAGCAGAACTTTAAAAGTGCTCATCATTGGAAAACGTTCTTCGGGGCGAAA
ACTCTCAAGGATCTTACCGCTGTTGAGATCCAGTTCGATGTAACCCACTCGTGCACCCAACTGATCTTCA
GCATCTTTTACTTTCACCAGCGTTTCTGGGTGAGCAAAAACAGGAAGGCAAAATGCCGCAAAAAAGGGAA
TAAGGGCGACACGGAAATGTTGAATACTCATACTCTTCCTTTTTCAATATTATTGAAGCATTTATCAGGG
TTATTGTCTCATGAGCGGATACATATTTGAATGTATTTAGAAAAATAAACAAATAGGGGTTCCGCGCACA
TTTCCCCGAAAAGTGCCACCTGAC
